>Addgene plasmid #187021 | iRFP670-KASH2 | addgene full sequence | sequence record 367313 | Addgene NGS Result
CTGCAGATATCCAGCACAGTGGCGGCCGCTCGAGTCTAGAGGGCCCGTTTAAACCCGCTGATCAATCGAA
ATGACCGACCAAGCGACGCCCAACCTGCCATCACGAGATTTCGATTCCACCGCCGCCTTCTATGAAAGGT
TGGGCTTCGGAATCGTTTTCCGGGACGCCGGCTGGATGATCCTCCAGCGCGGGGATCTCATGCTGGAGTT
CTTCGCCCACCCCAACTTGTTTATTGCAGCTTATAATGGTTACAAATAAAGCAATAGCATCACAAATTTC
ACAAATAAAGCATTTTTTTCACTGCATTCTAGTTGTGGTTTGTCCAAACTCATCAATGCTCGACGATAAG
CTTTGCAAAGATGGATAAAGTTTTAAACAGAGAGGAATCTTTGCAGCTAATGGACCTTCTAGGTCTTGAA
AGGAGTGGGAATTGGCTCCGGTGCCCGTCAGTGGGCAGAGCGCACATCGCCCACAGTCCCCGAGAAGTTG
GGGGGAGGGGTCGGCAATTGATCCGGTGCCTAGAGAAGGTGGCGCGGGGTAAACTGGGAAAGTGATGTCG
TGTACTGGCTCCGCCTTTTTCCCGAGGGTGGGGGAGAACCGTATATAAGTGCAGTAGTCGCCGTGAACGT
TCTTTTTCGCAACGGGTTTGCCGCCAGAACACAGGTAAGTGCCGTGTGTGGTTCCCGCGGGCCTGGCCTC
TTTACGGGTTATGGCCCTTGCGTGCCTTGAATTACTTCCACCTGGCTGCAGTACGTGATTCTTGATCCCG
AGCTTCGGGTTGGAAGTGGGTGGGAGAGTTCGAGGCCTTGCGCTTAAGGAGCCCCTTCGCCTCGTGCTTG
AGTTGAGGCCTGGCCTGGGCGCTGGGGCCGCCGCGTGCGAATCTGGTGGCACCTTCGCGCCTGTCTCGCT
GCTTTCGATAAGTCTCTAGCCATTTAAAATTTTTGATGACCTGCTGCGACGCTTTTTTTCTGGCAAGATA
GTCTTGTAAATGCGGGCCAAGATCTGCACACTGGTATTTCGGTTTTTGGGGCCGCGGGCGGCGACGGGGC
CCGTGCGTCCCAGCGCACATGTTCGGCGAGGCGGGGCCTGCGAGCGCGGCCACCGAGAATCGGACGGGGG
TAGTCTCAAGCTGGCCGGCCTGCTCTGGTGCCTGGCCTCGCGCCGCCGTGTATCGCCCCGCCCTGGGCGG
CAAGGCTGGCCCGGTCGGCACCAGTTGCGTGAGCGGAAAGATGGCCGCTTCCCGGCCCTGCTGCAGGGAG
CTCAAAATGGAGGACGCGGCGCTCGGGAGAGCGGGCGGGTGAGTCACCCACACAAAGGAAAAGGGCCTTT
CCGTCCTCAGCCGTCGCTTCATGTGACTCCACGGAGTACCGGGCGCCGTCCAGGCACCTCGATTAGTTCT
CGAGCTTTTGGAGTACGTCGTCTTTAGGTTGGGGGGAGGGGTTTTATGCGATGGAGTTTCCCCACACTGA
GTGGGTGGAGACTGAAGTTAGGCCAGCTTGGCACTTGATGTAATTCTCCTTGGAATTTGCCCTTTTTGAG
TTTGGATCTTGGTTCATTCTCAAGCCTCAGACAGTGGTTCAAAGTTTTTTTCTTCCATTTCAGGTGTCGT
GAGGAATTTCGACATTTAAATTTAATTAATCTCGACGGTATCGGTTGGGATCTGCCACCATGTCCAGACT
GGACAAGAGCAAAGTCATAAACGGCGCTCTGGAATTACTCAATGGAGTCGGTATCGAAGGCCTGACGACA
AGGAAACTCGCTCAAAAGCTGGGAGTTGAGCAGCCTACCCTGTACTGGCACGTGAAGAACAAGCGGGCCC
TGCTCGATGCCCTGCCAATCGAGATGCTGGACAGGCATCATACCCACTTCTGCCCCCTGGAAGGCGAGTC
ATGGCAAGACTTTCTGCGGAACAACGCCAAGTCATTCCGCTGTGCTCTCCTCTCACATCGCGACGGGGCT
AAAGTGCATCTCGGCACCCGCCCAACAGAGAAACAGTACGAAACCCTGGAAAATCAGCTCGCGTTCCTGT
GTCAGCAAGGCTTCTCCCTGGAGAACGCACTGTACGCTCTGTCCGCCGTGGGCCACTTTACACTGGGCTG
CGTATTGGAGGAACAGGAGCATCAAGTAGCAAAAGAGGAAAGAGAGACACCTACCACCGATTCTATGCCC
CCACTTCTGAGACAAGCAATTGAGCTGTTCGACCGGCAGGGAGCCGAACCTGCCTTCCTTTTCGGCCTGG
AACTAATCATATGTGGCCTGGAGAAACAGCTAAAGTGCGAAAGCGGCGGGCCGGCCGACGCCCTTGACGA
TTTTGACTTAGACATGCTCCCAGCCGATGCCCTTGACGACTTTGACCTTGATATGCTGCCTGCTGACGCT
CTTGACGATTTTGACCTTGACATGCTCCCCGGCTAACCCAAACCCGCTGATCCGCCCCTCTCCCTCCCCC
CCCCCTAACGTTACTGGCCGAAGCCGCTTGGAATAAGGCCGGTGTGCGTTTGTCTATATGTTATTTTCCA
CCATATTGCCGTCTTTTGGCAATGTGAGGGCCCGGAAACCTGGCCCTGTCTTCTTGACGAGCATTCCTAG
GGGTCTTTCCCCTCTCGCCAAAGGAATGCAAGGTCTGTTGAATGTCGTGAAGGAAGCAGTTCCTCTGGAA
GCTTCTTGAAGACAAACAACGTCTGTAGCGACCCTTTGCAGGCAGCGGAACCCCCCACCTGGCGACAGGT
GCCTCTGCGGCCAAAAGCCACGTGTATAAGATACACCTGCAAAGGCGGCACAACCCCAGTGCCACGTTGT
GAGTTGGATAGTTGTGGAAAGAGTCAAATGGCTCTCCTCAAGCGTATTCAACAAGGGGCTGAAGGATGCC
CAGAAGGTACCCCATTGTATGGGATCTGATCTGGGGCCTCGGTGCACATGCTTTACATGTGTTTAGTCGA
GGTTAAAAAAACGTCTAGGCCCCCCGAACCACGGGGACGTGGTTTTCCTTTGAAAAACACGATGATAATA
TGGCCACAACCATGGGATCGGCCATTGAACAAGATGGATTGCACGCAGGTTCTCCGGCCGCTTGGGTGGA
GAGGCTATTCGGCTATGACTGGGCACAACAGACAATCGGCTGCTCTGATGCCGCCGTGTTCCGGCTGTCA
GCGCAGGGGCGCCCGGTTCTTTTTGTCAAGACCGACCTGTCCGGTGCCCTGAATGAACTGCAGGACGAGG
CAGCGCGGCTATCGTGGCTGGCCACGACGGGCGTTCCTTGCGCAGCTGTGCTCGACGTTGTCACTGAAGC
GGGAAGGGACTGGCTGCTATTGGGCGAAGTGCCGGGGCAGGATCTCCTGTCATCTCACCTTGCTCCTGCC
GAGAAAGTATCCATCATGGCTGATGCAATGCGGCGGCTGCATACGCTTGATCCGGCTACCTGCCCATTCG
ACCACCAAGCGAAACATCGCATCGAGCGAGCACGTACTCGGATGGAAGCCGGTCTTGTCGATCAGGATGA
TCTGGACGAAGAGCATCAGGGGCTCGCGCCAGCCGAACTGTTCGCCAGGCTCAAGGCGCGCATGCCCGAC
GGCGAGGATCTCGTCGTGACCCATGGCGATGCCTGCTTGCCGAATATCATGGTGGAAAATGGCCGCTTTT
CTGGATTCATCGACTGTGGCCGGCTGGGTGTGGCGGACCGCTATCAGGACATAGCGTTGGCTACCCGTGA
TATTGCTGAAGAGCTTGGCGGCGAATGGGCTGACCGCTTCCTCGTGCTTTACGGTATCGCCGCTCCCGAT
TCGCAGCGCATCGCCTTCTATCGCCTTCTTGACGAGTTCTTCTGATGATCAGCCTCGACTGTGCCTTCTA
GTTGCCAGCCATCTGTTGTTTGCCCCTCCCCCGTGCCTTCCTTGACCCTGGAAGGTGCCACTCCCACTGT
CCTTTCCTAATAAAATGAGGAAATTGCATCGCATTGTCTGAGTAGGTGTCATTCTATTCTGGGGGGTGGG
GTGGGGCAGGACAGCAAGGGGGAGGATTGGGAAGACAATAGCAGGCATGCTGGGGATGCGGTGGGCTCTA
TGGCATCGATGCTAGTTAAAAGTTTTGTTACTTTATAGAAGAAATTTTGAGTTTTTGTTTTTTTTTAATA
AATAAATAAACATAAATAAATTGTTTGTTGAATTTATTATTAGTATGTAAGTGTAAATATAATAAAACTT
AATATCTATTCAAATTAATAAATAAACCTCGATATACAGACCGATAAAACACATGCGTCAATTTTACGCA
TGATTATCTTTAACGTACGTCACAATATGATTATCTTTCTAGGGTTAATCTAGTATACGCGTGAGCAAAA
GGCCAGCAAAAGGCCAGGAACCGTAAAAAGGCCGCGTTGCTGGCGTTTTTCCATAGGCTCCGCCCCCCTG
ACGAGCATCACAAAAATCGACGCTCAAGTCAGAGGTGGCGAAACCCGACAGGACTATAAAGATACCAGGC
GTTTCCCCCTGGAAGCTCCCTCGTGCGCTCTCCTGTTCCGACCCTGCCGCTTACCGGATACCTGTCCGCC
TTTCTCCCTTCGGGAAGCGTGGCGCTTTCTCATAGCTCACGCTGTAGGTATCTCAGTTCGGTGTAGGTCG
TTCGCTCCAAGCTGGGCTGTGTGCACGAACCCCCCGTTCAGCCCGACCGCTGCGCCTTATCCGGTAACTA
TCGTCTTGAGTCCAACCCGGTAAGACACGACTTATCGCCACTGGCAGCAGCCACTGGTAACAGGATTAGC
AGAGCGAGGTATGTAGGCGGTGCTACAGAGTTCTTGAAGTGGTGGCCTAACTACGGCTACACTAGAAGAA
CAGTATTTGGTATCTGCGCTCTGCTGAAGCCAGTTACCTTCGGAAAAAGAGTTGGTAGCTCTTGATCCGG
CAAACAAACCACCGCTGGTAGCGGTGGTTTTTTTGTTTGCAAGCAGCAGATTACGCGCAGAAAAAAAGGA
TCTCAAGAAGATCCTTTGATCTTTTCTACGGGGTCTGACGCTCAGTGGAACGAAAACTCACGTTAAGGGA
TTTTGGTCATGAGATTATCAAAAAGGATCTTCACCTAGATCCTTTTAAATTAAAAATGAAGTTTTAAATC
AATCTAAAGTATATATGAGTAAACTTGGTCTGACAGTTACCAATGCTTAATCAGTGAGGCACCTATCTCA
GCGATCTGTCTATTTCGTTCATCCATAGTTGCCTGACTCCCCGTCGTGTAGATAACTACGATACGGGAGG
GCTTACCATCTGGCCCCAGTGCTGCAATGATACCGCGAGACCCACGCTCACCGGCTCCAGATTTATCAGC
AATAAACCAGCCAGCCGGAAGGGCCGAGCGCAGAAGTGGTCCTGCAACTTTATCCGCCTCCATCCAGTCT
ATTAATTGTTGCCGGGAAGCTAGAGTAAGTAGTTCGCCAGTTAATAGTTTGCGCAACGTTGTTGCCATTG
CTACAGGCATCGTGGTGTCACGCTCGTCGTTTGGTATGGCTTCATTCAGCTCCGGTTCCCAACGATCAAG
GCGAGTTACATGATCCCCCATGTTGTGCAAAAAAGCGGTTAGCTCCTTCGGTCCTCCGATCGTTGTCAGA
AGTAAGTTGGCCGCAGTGTTATCACTCATGGTTATGGCAGCACTGCATAATTCTCTTACTGTCATGCCAT
CCGTAAGATGCTTTTCTGTGACTGGTGAGTACTCAACCAAGTCATTCTGAGAATAGTGTATGCGGCGACC
GAGTTGCTCTTGCCCGGCGTCAATACGGGATAATACCGCGCCACATAGCAGAACTTTAAAAGTGCTCATC
ATTGGAAAACGTTCTTCGGGGCGAAAACTCTCAAGGATCTTACCGCTGTTGAGATCCAGTTCGATGTAAC
CCACTCGTGCACCCAACTGATCTTCAGCATCTTTTACTTTCACCAGCGTTTCTGGGTGAGCAAAAACAGG
AAGGCAAAATGCCGCAAAAAAGGGAATAAGGGCGACACGGAAATGTTGAATACTCATACTCTTCCTTTTT
CAATATTATTGAAGCATTTATCAGGGTTATTGTCTCATGAGCGGATACATATTTGAATGTATTTAGAAAA
ATAAACAAATAGGGGTTCCGCGCACATTTCCCCGAAAAGTGCCACCGCTAGATTAACCCTAGAAAGATAG
TCTGCGTAAAATTGACGCATGCATTCTTGAAATATTGCTCTCTCTTTCTAAATAGCGCGAATCCGTCGCT
GTGCATTTAGGACATCTCAGTCGCCGCTTGGAGCTCCCGTGAGGCGTGCTTGTCAATGCGGTAAGTGTCA
CTGATTTTGAACTATAACGACCGCGTGAGTCAAAATGACGCATGATTATCTTTTACGTGACTTTTAAGAT
TTAACTCATACGATAATTATATTGTTATTTCATGTTCTACTTACGTGATAACTTATTATATATATATTTT
CTTGTTATAGATATCGGGTCAGCTTGGCCTAGCGCTGTCGAGTTTACCACTCCCTATCAGTGATAGAGAA
AAGTGAAAGTCGAGTTTACCACTCCCTATCAGTGATAGAGAAAAGTGAAAGTCGAGTTTACCACTCCCTA
TCAGTGATAGAGAAAAGTGAAAGTCGAGTTTACCACTCCCTATCAGTGATAGAGAAAAGTGAAAGTCGAG
TTTACCACTCCCTATCAGTGATAGAGAAAAGTGAAAGTCGAGTTTACCACTCCCTATCAGTGATAGAGAA
AAGTGAAAGTCGAGTTTACCACTCCCTATCAGTGATAGAGAAAAGTGAAAGTCGAGCTCGGTACCCGGGT
CGAGGTAGGCGTGTACGGTGGGAGGCCTATATAAGCAGAGCTCGTTTAGTGAACCGTCAGATCGCCTGGA
GACGCCATCCACGCTGTTTTGACCTCCATAGAAGACACCGGGACCGATCCAGCCTCCGCGGAATTTGATT
AGCTTTATTGCGGTAGTTTATCACAGTTAAATTGCTAACGCAGTCAGTGCTTCTGACACAACAGTCTCGA
ACTTAAGCTGCAGTGACTCTCTTAAGGTAGCCTTGCAGAAGTTGGTCGTGAGGCACTGGGCAGGTAAGTA
TCAAGGTTACAAGACAGGTTTAAGGAGACCAATAGAAACTGGGCTTGTCGAGACAGAGAAGACTCTTGCG
TTTCTGATAGGCACCTATTGGTCTTACTGACATCCACTTTGCCTTTCTCTCCACAGGTGTCCACTCCCAG
TTCAATTACAGCTCTTAAGGCTAGAGGATCCCACCATGGCGCGTAAGGTCGATCTCACCTCCTGCGATCG
CGAGCCGATCCACATCCCCGGCAGCATTCAGCCGTGCGGCTGCCTGCTAGCCTGCGACGCGCAGGCGGTG
CGGATCACGCGCATTACGGAAAATGCCGGCGCGTTCTTTGGACGCGAAACTCCGCGGGTCGGTGAGCTAC
TCGCCGATTACTTCGGCGAGACCGAAGCCCATGCGCTGCGCAACGCACTGGCGCAGTCCTCCGATCCAAA
GCGACCGGCGCTGATCTTCGGTTGGCGCGACGGCCTGACCGGCCGCACCTTCGACATCTCACTGCATCGC
CATGACGGTACATCGATCATCGAGTTCGAGCCTGCGGCGGCCGAACAGGCCGACAATCCGCTGCGGCTGA
CGCGGCAGATCATCGCGCGCACCAAAGAACTGAAGTCGCTCGAAGAGATGGCCGCACGGGTGCCGCGCTA
TCTGCAGGCGATGCTCGGCTATCACCGCGTGATGTTGTACCGCTTCGCGGACGACGGCTCCGGGATGGTG
ATCGGCGAGGCGAAGCGCAGCGACCTCGAGAGCTTTCTCGGTCAGCACTTTCCGGCGTCGCTGGTCCCGC
AGCAGGCGCGGCTACTGTACTTGAAGAACGCGATCCGCGTGGTCTCGGATTCGCGCGGCATCAGCAGCCG
GATCGTGCCCGAGCACGACGCCTCCGGCGCCGCGCTCGATCTGTCGTTCGCGCACCTGCGCAGCATCTCG
CCCTGCCATCTCGAATTTCTGCGGAACATGGGCGTCAGCGCCTCGATGTCGCTGTCGATCATCATTGACG
GCACGCTATGGGGATTGATCATCTGTCATCATTACGAGCCGCGTGCCGTGCCGATGGCGCAGCGCGTCGC
GGCCGAAATGTTCGCCGACTTCTTATCGCTGCACTTCACCGCCGCCCACCACCAACGTTCCGGACTCAGA
TCTAGCTCCCAGCCTAGACGATCCTTCCTCTCAAGGGTGATCAGGGCAGCGCTACCGTTGCAGCTGCTTC
TGCTGCTGCTGCTGCTCCTGGCCTGCCTGCTACCTGCCTCTGAAGATGACTACAGCTGCACCCAGGCCAA
CAACTTTGCCCGATCCTTCTACCCCATGCTGCGGTACACCAACGGGCCACCTCCCACCTAGGAATT
Features (pLannotate 1.2.2; 19 found; start..end, strand, type, name):
     71..229     +  CDS            ble (fragment): BLE_KLEPN - Experimental evidence at protein level: Swiss-Prot protein existence level 1. Binding protein with a strong affinity to the bleomycin family of antibiotics. Binds to CL990; an antimitotic-antibiotic compound. From Klebsiella pneumoniae.
    224..305     +  polyA_signal   SV40 poly(A) signal: SV40 polyadenylation signal
    361..427     +  CDS            small t antigen (fragment): SV40 (simian virus 40) small t antigen
    453..664     +  promoter       EF-1α core promoter: core promoter for human elongation factor EF-1α
    665..1603    +  intron         EF-1α intron A: intron upstream of the start codon of human EF-1α
   1670..2367    +  CDS            rtTA3 (fragment): reverse tetracycline transactivator 3 activates expression from Tet-responsive promoters in the presence of doxycycline
   2297..2407    +  CDS            VP48: 3 tandem repeats of the minimal activation domain of herpes simplex virus VP16 (Cheng et al., 2013)
   2546..3008    +  misc_feature   IRES: internal ribosome entry site (IRES) of the encephalomyocarditis virus (EMCV)
   3022..3825    +  CDS            NeoR/KanR: aminoglycoside phosphotransferase from Tn5; aph(3')-II (or nptII); confers resistance to neomycin, kanamycin, and G418 (Geneticin®)
   3839..4063    +  polyA_signal   bGH poly(A) signal: bovine growth hormone polyadenylation signal
   4388..4976    -  rep_origin     ori: high-copy-number ColE1/pMB1/pBR322/pUC origin of replication
   5147..6007    -  CDS            AmpR: β-lactamase; bla; confers resistance to ampicillin, carbenicillin, and related antibiotics
   6008..6112    -  promoter       AmpR promoter: bla
   6491..6761    +  protein_bind   tetracycline response element: contains seven copies of the tetracycline operator tetO tetracycline repressor TetR
   6772..6789    +  misc_feature   MCS (fragment): pUC18/19 multiple cloning site
   6794..6832    +  promoter       minimal CMV promoter: human cytomegalovirus (CMV) immediate early promoter
   7064..7196    +  intron         chimeric intron: chimera between introns from human β-globin and immunoglobulin heavy chain genes
   7246..8178    +  CDS            iRFP670: iRFP670 is a basic (constitutively fluorescent) near ir fluorescent protein published in 2013, derived from Rhodopseudomonas palustris CGA009. It has low acid sensitivity. It requires the cofactor biliverdin for fluorescence.
   8212..8388    +  CDS            SYNE3 (fragment): SYNE3_HUMAN - Also known as C14orf139 From Homo sapiens (Human).
