[The description below was written by a language model from this plasmid's Addgene catalogue record and pLannotate feature annotations shown in this document.]
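Description:
iRFP670-KASH2 is a mammalian expression plasmid built on a pPB backbone, a name usually associated with piggyBac transposon vectors. However, the feature table does not annotate any transposon terminal repeats, so transposase-mediated integration cannot be confirmed from the record. It is propagated in E. coli as a high-copy plasmid through a ColE1/pUC-type origin, with ampicillin selection from the β-lactamase gene and its own promoter.

The roughly 8.4 kb construct is an all-in-one doxycycline-inducible system. A tetracycline response element with seven tetO copies sits upstream of a minimal CMV promoter and a chimeric β-globin/immunoglobulin intron. Together these drive an open reading frame encoding the near-infrared, biliverdin-dependent fluorescent protein iRFP670 fused at its C-terminus to a short KASH domain. The catalogue lists the insert as mouse KASH2. The automated annotation labels this short segment as a fragment resembling human SYNE3, which probably reflects conservation among nesprin KASH domains rather than a different insert.

The sequence is circular, so the cassette runs on past the numbering origin into an SV40 polyadenylation signal, flanked by small leftover fragments of ble and small t antigen. A second, constitutive unit uses the EF-1α core promoter and intron A to express the reverse tetracycline transactivator rtTA3. An EMCV IRES then links it to NeoR for G418 selection of mammalian cells, and the unit ends with a bGH poly(A) signal.

With doxycycline, rtTA3 binds the response element and switches on the fusion. The stated purpose is inducible disruption of the LINC complex. Overexpressed KASH domains generally act as dominant negatives by competing with endogenous nesprins for SUN proteins at the nuclear envelope, and the iRFP670 tag marks the expressing cells.
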