Addgene plasmid #187021: iRFP670-KASH2
Purpose: Inducible disruption of LINC Complex
Depositing lab: Jan Lammerding. Depositing organization: Cornell University.
Backbone
  Vector backbone: pPB
  Vector type: Mammalian Expression
Growth in bacteria
  Bacterial resistance: Ampicillin, 100 μg/mL
  Growth temperature: 37°C
  Growth strain: DH5alpha
  Copy number: High Copy
Gene/Insert
  Gene/Insert name: KASH2
  Species: M. musculus (mouse)
  Tag / fusion protein: iRFP670 (N terminal on insert)
  Cloning method: Gibson Cloning
Terms and licenses: Academic/Nonprofit Terms; Industry Terms: Not Available to Industry
Depositor comments: Inducible construct via doxycycline addition
How to cite: iRFP670-KASH2 was a gift from Jan Lammerding (Addgene plasmid # 187021 ; http://n2t.net/addgene:187021 ; RRID:Addgene_187021)
